>Addgene plasmid #59293 | pLL3.7 Lmo4.2 shRNA | addgene partial sequence | sequence record 95249 | WPRE-R 5'-CATAGCGTAAAAGGAGCAACA-3'
CAAATTTTGTAATCCAGAGGTTGATTATCGATAAGCTTGATATCGAATTGTACCTAGTGGAACCGGAACC
CTTAAACATGTATAACTTCGTATAATGTATGCTATACGAAGTTATTAGGTCCCTCGACGAATTCCTACTT
GTACAGCTCGTCCATGCCGAGAGTGATCCCGGCGGCGGTCACGAACTCCAGCAGGACCATGTGATCGCGC
TTCTCGTTGGGGTCTTTGCTCAGGGCGGACTGGGTGCTCAGGTAGTGGTTGTCGGGCAGCAGCACGGGGC
CGTCGCCGATGGGGGTGTTCTGCTGGTAGTGGTCGGCGAGCTGCACGCTGCCGTCCTCGATGTTGTGGCG
GATCTTGAAGTTCACCTTGATGCCGTTCTTCTGCTTGTCGGCCATGATATAGACGTTGTGGCTGTTGTAG
TTGTACTCCAGCTTGTGCCCCAGGATGTTGCCGTCCTCCTTGAAGTCGATGCCCTTCAGCTCGATGCGGT
TCACCAGGGTGTC
