>Addgene plasmid #59293 | pLL3.7 Lmo4.2 shRNA | addgene partial sequence | sequence record 97829 | U6 5'-cagtgcaggggaaagaatagtagac-3'
GACTCAACTAAAGAATTACAAAAACAAATTACAAAAATTCAAAATTTTCGGGTTTATTACAGGGACAGCA
GAGATCCAGTTTGGTTAGTACCGGGCCCGCTCTAGAGATCCGACGCGCCATCTCTAGGCCCGCGCCGGCC
CCCTCGCACAGACTTGTGGGAGAAGCTCGGCTACTCCCCTGCCCCGGTTAATTTGCATATAATATTTCCT
AGTAACTATAGAGGCTTAATGTGCGATAAAAGACAGATAATCTGTTCTTTTTAATACTAGCTACATTTTA
CATGATAGGCTTGGATTTCTATAAGAGATACAAATACTAAATTATTATTTTAAAAAACAGCACAAAAGGA
AACTCACCCTAACTGTAAAGTAATTGTGTGTTTTGAGACTATAAATATCCCTTGGAGAAAAGCCTTGTGA
GCGGCATGATCCTTTGCTAC
