[The description below was written by a language model from this plasmid's Addgene catalogue record.]
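Description:
pLL3.7 Lmo4.2 shRNA is a lentiviral RNA interference vector built on the pLL3.7 (LentiLox 3.7) backbone and designed to knock down mouse Lmo4. It is a high-copy plasmid propagated in bacteria under ampicillin selection. As with many lentiviral plasmids carrying repeated terminal sequences, the record notes a risk of recombination during propagation and favours a recombination-deficient host strain. The total size is recorded as about 7.6 kb. No drug-resistance marker for mammalian cells is listed, and GFP fluorescence serves as the means of identifying transduced cells.

The payload is a short hairpin RNA, designated Lmo4.2, directed against the mouse Lmo4 transcript. It was cloned between the HpaI and XhoI sites downstream of the mouse U6 promoter, an RNA polymerase III promoter suited to producing small, precisely defined transcripts that are processed into siRNA by the cellular RNAi machinery. A separate CMV-driven EGFP cassette in the same vector reports on delivery and expression, so infected cells can be visualised or sorted independently of the knockdown phenotype. The vector is also classified as Cre/Lox, reflecting lox sites in the pLL3.7 backbone, but the record does not describe their positions and no feature table is supplied to confirm the arrangement of viral elements.

The construct is intended for packaging into lentiviral particles and delivery of the shRNA to mouse cells or tissue. The associated study examined the role of Lmo4 in the nucleus accumbens in cocaine sensitivity, which is consistent with use for localised gene silencing in the brain.
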