Addgene plasmid #59293: pLL3.7 Lmo4.2 shRNA
Purpose: shRNA to mouse Lmo4
Depositing lab: Ulrike Heberlein. Depositing organization: University of California, San Francisco (UCSF). Publication: Lmo4 in the nucleus accumbens regulates cocaine sensitivity. Lasek AW, Kapfhamer D, Kharazia V, Gesch J, Giorgetti F, Heberlein U. Genes Brain Behav. 2010 Oct;9(7):817-24. doi: 10.1111/j.1601-183X.2010.00620.x. Epub 2010 Aug 12. PubMed 20618444.
Backbone
  Vector backbone: pLL3.7
  Backbone manufacturer: Addgene Plasmid #11795
  Backbone size w/o insert (bp): 7650
  Total vector size (bp): 7579
  Vector type: Mammalian Expression, Lentiviral, RNAi, Cre/Lox
  Selectable markers: GFP
Growth in bacteria
  Bacterial resistance: Ampicillin, 100 μg/mL
  Growth temperature: 30°C
  Growth strain: Stbl3
  Growth instructions: Although this plasmid grows in standard bacteria, to reduce the chance of recombination we recommend that you grow the plasmid at 30oC in Stbl3 cells from Invitrogen.
  Copy number: High Copy
Gene/Insert
  Gene/Insert name: Lmo4.2 shRNA (alt name: Lmo4.2)
  gRNA/shRNA sequence: GAGCGGCATGATCCTTTGC
  Species: M. musculus (mouse)
  Promoter: mouse U6
  Cloning method: Restriction Enzyme; 5′ cloning site HpaI (unknown if destroyed); 3′ cloning site XhoI (unknown if destroyed)
  Sequencing primers: 5′ U6 (5'-cagtgcaggggaaagaatagtagac-3')
Resource information
  A portion of this plasmid was derived from a plasmid made by: Luk Parijs
Terms and licenses: Academic/Nonprofit Terms; Industry Terms: Not Available to Industry
Depositor comments: Lentiviral vector that expresses shRNA under the mouse U6 promoter. A CMV-EGFP reporter cassette is included in the vector to monitor expression. Supported by the NIAAA INIA West consortium.
How to cite: pLL3.7 Lmo4.2 shRNA was a gift from Ulrike Heberlein (Addgene plasmid # 59293 ; http://n2t.net/addgene:59293 ; RRID:Addgene_59293)
